Addgene plasmid #37186: pTAL13
Purpose: (Empty Backbone)
Depositing lab: Adam Bogdanove. Depositing organization: Iowa State University Research Foundation. Publication: Efficient design and assembly of custom TALEN and other TAL effector-based constructs for DNA targeting. Cermak T, Doyle EL, Christian M, Wang L, Zhang Y, Schmidt C, Baller JA, Somia NV, Bogdanove AJ, Voytas DF. Nucleic Acids Res. 2011 Jul;39(12):e82. doi: 10.1093/nar/gkr218 PubMed 21493687.
Backbone
  Vector backbone: pcDNA 3.1 (-)
  Backbone manufacturer: Invitrogen
  Backbone size (bp): 8100
  Vector type: Mammalian Expression
  Selectable markers: Neomycin (select with G418)
  Tag / fusion protein: FokI (C terminal on insert)
Growth in bacteria
  Bacterial resistance: Ampicillin, 100 μg/mL
  Growth temperature: 37°C
  Growth strain: DH5alpha
  Copy number: High Copy
Gene/Insert
  Cloning method: Restriction Enzyme
  Sequencing primers: 5′ TAL-F1: ttggcgtcggcaaacagtgg; 3′ TAL-R2: GGCGACGAGGTGGTCGTTGG
Terms and licenses: Academic/Nonprofit Terms; Industry Terms: Not Available to Industry
Depositor comments: Expression of the TAL-FokI homodimer in mammalian cells.
How to cite: pTAL13 was a gift from Adam Bogdanove (Addgene plasmid # 37186 ; http://n2t.net/addgene:37186 ; RRID:Addgene_37186)
