[The description below was written by a language model from this plasmid's Addgene catalogue record and pLannotate feature annotations shown in this document.]
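Description:
pTAL13 is an empty destination backbone for building custom TAL effector nucleases (TALENs) for mammalian cells, derived from the pcDNA3.1(-) mammalian expression vector and about 8.1 kb in size. It is propagated in E. coli as a high-copy plasmid through a ColE1/pUC-type origin with ampicillin selection from the β-lactamase gene. It also carries an f1 origin. For selection in mammalian cells, an SV40 early promoter drives a neomycin phosphotransferase gene followed by an SV40 polyadenylation signal, which allows G418 selection.

The expression cassette is driven by the CMV immediate-early enhancer and promoter, with a T7 promoter just downstream, and ends at the bovine growth hormone polyadenylation signal. A short nopaline synthase terminator fragment also sits before this signal. Within the cassette, the annotation shows an N-terminal TAL effector segment (matched to Xanthomonas avrXa10) and a C-terminal TAL effector segment (matched to avrBs3). These are separated by a reverse-oriented lacZα stuffer with its lac promoter, operator and CAP site, plus small pBluescript-derived fragments. Directly after the C-terminal TAL segment is the FokI nuclease portion, recorded as a C-terminal fusion on the insert. This layout implies that a custom array of TAL repeats replaces the lacZα region, likely allowing blue/white screening, to give an in-frame TAL–FokI open reading frame. The record lists only restriction enzyme cloning and does not name the enzymes used. According to the depositor, the plasmid is intended for expression of the TAL-FokI homodimer form in mammalian cells, for targeted DNA cleavage. Several very short annotations, such as the HIV-1 LTR, ble and lacI fragments, are probably incidental matches or backbone remnants.
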