Features (pLannotate 1.2.2; 31 found; start..end, strand, type, name):
     28..80      -  misc_feature   bom (fragment): basis of mobility region from pBR322
    235..614     +  enhancer       CMV enhancer: human cytomegalovirus immediate early enhancer
    615..818     +  promoter       CMV promoter: human cytomegalovirus (CMV) immediate early promoter
    814..847     +  LTR            5' LTR (truncated) (fragment): truncated 5' long terminal repeat (LTR) from HIV-1
    863..881     +  promoter       T7 promoter: promoter for bacteriophage T7 RNA polymerase
   1105..1962    +  CDS            avrXa10 (fragment): AVX10_XANOO - Experimental evidence at protein level: Swiss-Prot protein existence level 1. Avirulence protein. Induces the hypersensitive response (HR)in rice plants carrying the resistance gene Xa10. Activity depends on the presence of the core repeat domains; replacement with repeat domains from other proteins (AvrBs3 of X.euvesicatoria (AC P14727) or AvrXa7 of this organism) does not elicit the HR. Probably acts as a transcription factor in its host plant (rice) to induce plant resistance or disease. From Xanthomonas oryzae pv. oryzae.
   1970..1988    -  rep_origin     f1 ori (fragment): f1 bacteriophage origin of replication; arrow indicates direction of (+) strand synthesis
   1993..2148    -  CDS            lacZα (fragment): LacZα fragment of β-galactosidase; lacZ fragment
   2156..2174    +  promoter       T7 promoter: promoter for bacteriophage T7 RNA polymerase
   2183..2206    -  misc_feature   MCS (fragment): pBluescript multiple cloning site
   2222..2240    -  promoter       T3 promoter: promoter for bacteriophage T3 RNA polymerase
   2285..2301    -  protein_bind   lac operator: The lac repressor binds to the lac operator to inhibit transcription in E. coli. This inhibition can be relieved by adding lactose or isopropyl-β-D-thiogalactopyranoside (IPTG). lac repressor encoded by lacI
   2309..2339    -  promoter       lac promoter: promoter for the E. coli lac operon
   2354..2375    -  protein_bind   CAP binding site: CAP binding activates transcription in the presence of cAMP. E. coli catabolite activator protein
   2414..3058    +  CDS            avrBs3 (fragment): AVRB3_XANEU - Experimental evidence at protein level: Swiss-Prot protein existence level 1. Avirulence protein. Acts as a transcription factor in C.annuum plants. In susceptible plants lacking the Bs3 resistance gene induces expression of a number of genes, including genes homologous to a family of auxin-induced genes, alpha-expansin genes, pectate lyase, anthocyanidin glucoside rhamnosyl transferase and at least one transcription factor, UPA20. Their expression leads to plant hypertrophy in mesophyll cells, probably mainly mediated by UPA20 (PubMed:17962565). In resistant plants induces the h
   3071..3658    +  CDS            fokIR (fragment): T2F1_PLAOK - Also known as rfoKI. Experimental evidence at protein level: Swiss-Prot protein existence level 1. Recognizes the double-stranded sequence 5'-GGATG-3'/3'-CATCC- 5' and cleaves respectively 14 bases after G-1 and 13 bases before C-1. From Planomicrobium okeanokoites (Planococcus okeanokoites) (Flavobacterium okeanokoites).
   3681..3715    +  terminator     NOS terminator (fragment): nopaline synthase terminator and poly(A) signal
   3739..3963    +  polyA_signal   bGH poly(A) signal: bovine growth hormone polyadenylation signal
   3967..3988    +  promoter       SV40 promoter (fragment): SV40 enhancer and early promoter
   4009..4437    +  rep_origin     f1 ori (sequence partly withheld): f1 bacteriophage origin of replication; arrow indicates direction of (+) strand synthesis
   4451..4780    +  promoter       SV40 promoter: SV40 enhancer and early promoter
   4847..5638    +  CDS            neo: KKA2_KLEPN - Also known as kan, nptII. Experimental evidence at protein level: Swiss-Prot protein existence level 1. Resistance to kanamycin, neomycin, paromomycin, ribostamycin, butirosin and gentamicin B. From Klebsiella pneumoniae.
   5662..5820    +  CDS            ble (fragment): BLE_KLEPN - Experimental evidence at protein level: Swiss-Prot protein existence level 1. Binding protein with a strong affinity to the bleomycin family of antibiotics. Binds to CL990; an antimitotic-antibiotic compound. From Klebsiella pneumoniae.
   5815..5936    +  polyA_signal   SV40 poly(A) signal: SV40 polyadenylation signal
   6009..6025    -  protein_bind   lac operator: The lac repressor binds to the lac operator to inhibit transcription in E. coli. This inhibition can be relieved by adding lactose or isopropyl-β-D-thiogalactopyranoside (IPTG). lac repressor encoded by lacI
   6033..6063    -  promoter       lac promoter: promoter for the E. coli lac operon
   6078..6099    -  protein_bind   CAP binding site: CAP binding activates transcription in the presence of cAMP. E. coli catabolite activator protein
   6112..6204    -  CDS            lacI (fragment): lac repressor; lacI; The lac repressor binds to the lac operator to inhibit transcription in E. coli. This inhibition can be relieved by adding lactose or isopropyl-β-D-thiogalactopyranoside (IPTG).
   6387..6972    -  rep_origin     ori: high-copy-number ColE1/pMB1/pBR322/pUC origin of replication
   7143..8003    -  CDS            AmpR: β-lactamase; bla; confers resistance to ampicillin, carbenicillin, and related antibiotics
   8004..8108    -  promoter       AmpR promoter: bla
>Addgene plasmid #37186 | pTAL13 | depositor full sequence | sequence record 49794 | pTAL13 sequence 8139 bps
GACGGATCGGGAGATCTCCCGATCCCCTATGGTGCACTCTCAGTACAATCTGCTCTGATGCCGCATAGTT
AAGCCAGTATCTGCTCCCTGCTTGTGTGTTGGAGGTCGCTGAGTAGTGCGCGAGCAAAATTTAAGCTACA
ACAAGGCAAGGCTTGACCGACAATTGCATGAAGAATCTGCTTAGGGTTAGGCGTTTTGCGCTGCTTCGCG
ATGTACGGGCCAGATATACGCGTTGACATTGATTATTGACTAGTTATTAATAGTAATCAATTACGGGGTC
ATTAGTTCATAGCCCATATATGGAGTTCCGCGTTACATAACTTACGGTAAATGGCCCGCCTGGCTGACCG
CCCAACGACCCCCGCCCATTGACGTCAATAATGACGTATGTTCCCATAGTAACGCCAATAGGGACTTTCC
ATTGACGTCAATGGGTGGAGTATTTACGGTAAACTGCCCACTTGGCAGTACATCAAGTGTATCATATGCC
AAGTACGCCCCCTATTGACGTCAATGACGGTAAATGGCCCGCCTGGCATTATGCCCAGTACATGACCTTA
TGGGACTTTCCTACTTGGCAGTACATCTACGTATTAGTCATCGCTATTACCATGGTGATGCGGTTTTGGC
AGTACATCAATGGGCGTGGATAGCGGTTTGACTCACGGGGATTTCCAAGTCTCCACCCCATTGACGTCAA
TGGGAGTTTGTTTTGGCACCAAAATCAACGGGACTTTCCAAAATGTCGTAACAACTCCGCCCCATTGACG
CAAATGGGCGGTAGGCGTGTACGGTGGGAGGTCTATATAAGCAGAGCTCTCTGGCTAACTAGAGAACCCA
CTGCTTACTGGCTTATCGAAATTAATACGACTCACTATAGGGAGACCCAAGCTGGCTAGCGTTTAAACGG
GCCCTCTAGACTCGAGCGGCCGCCACTGTGCTGGATATCTGCAGAATTCCACCACACTGGACTAGTGGAT
CTAACTCGAGAAAGATATTGTATATATCGTAACAATAGGAGGTTCAACAATGGCTTCCTCCCCTCCAAAG
AAAAAGAGAAAGGTTAGTTGGAAGGACGCAAGTGGTTGGTCTAGAATGCATGCGGATCCCATTCGTCCGC
GCAGGCCAAGTCCTGCCCGCGAGCTTCTGCCCGGACCCCAACCGGATAGGGTTCAGCCGACTGCAGATCG
TGGGGTGTCTGCGCCTGCTGGCAGCCCTCTGGATGGCTTGCCCGCTCGGCGGACGGTGTCCCGGACCCGG
CTGCCATCTCCCCCTGCGCCCTCACCTGCGTTCTCGGCGGGCAGCTTCAGCGATCTGCTCCGTCCGTTCG
ATCCGTCGCTTCTTGATACATCGCTTCTTGATTCGATGCCTGCCGTCGGCACGCCGCATACAGCGGCTGC
CCCAGCAGAGTGGGATGAGGCGCAATCGGCTCTGCGTGCAGCCGATGACCCGCCACCCACCGTGCGTGTC
GCTGTCACTGCCGCGCGGCCGCCGCGCGCCAAGCCGGCCCCGCGACGGCGTGCTGCGCAACCCTCCGACG
CTTCGCCGGCCGCGCAGGTGGATCTACGCACGCTCGGCTACAGTCAGCAGCAGCAAGAGAAGATCAAACC
GAAGGTGCGTTCGACAGTGGCGCAGCACCACGAGGCACTGGTGGGCCATGGGTTTACACACGCGCACATC
GTTGCGCTCAGCCAACACCCGGCAGCGTTAGGGACCGTCGCTGTCACGTATCAGCACATAATCACGGCGT
TGCCAGAGGCGACACACGAAGACATCGTTGGCGTCGGCAAACAGTGGTCCGGCGCACGCGCCCTGGAGGC
CTTGCTCACGGATGCGGGGGAGTTGAGAGGTCCGCCGTTACAGTTGGACACAGGCCAACTTGTGAAGATT
GCAAAACGTGGCGGCGTGACCGCAATGGAGGCAGTGCATGCATCGCGCAATGCACTGACGGGTGCCCCCC
TGGAGACGGGCGCCGCTACAGGGCGCGTCCCATTCGCCATTCAGGCTGCGCAACTGTTGGGAAGGGCGAT
CGGTGCGGGCCTCTTCGCTATTACGCCAGCTGGCGAAAGGGGGATGTGCTGCAAGGCGATTAAGTTGGGT
AACGCCAGGGTTTTCCCAGTCACGACGTTGTAAAACGACGGCCAGTGAGCGCGCGTAATACGACTCACTA
TAGGGCGAATTGGGTACCGGGCCCCCCCTCGAGGTCCTCCAGCTTTTGTTCCCTTTAGTGAGGGTTAATT
GCGCGCTTGGCGTAATCATGGTCATAGCTGTTTCCTGTGTGAAATTGTTATCCGCTCACAATTCCACACA
ACATACGAGCCGGAAGCATAAAGTGTAAAGCCTGGGGTGCCTAATGAGTGAGCTAACTCACATTAATTGC
GTTGCGCTCACTGCCCGCTTTCCACCGGTCGTCTCCAACGACCACCTCGTCGCCTTGGCCTGCCTCGGCG
GACGTCCTGCCATGGATGCAGTGAAAAAGGGATTGCCGCACGCGCCGGAATTGATCAGAAGAGTCAATCG
CCGTATTGGCGAACGCACGTCCCATCGCGTTGCCGACTACGCGCAAGTGGTTCGCGTGCTGGAGTTTTTC
CAGTGCCACTCCCACCCAGCGTACGCATTTGATGAGGCCATGACGCAGTTCGGGATGAGCAGGAACGGGT
TGGTACAGCTCTTTCGCAGAGTGGGCGTCACCGAACTCGAAGCCCGCGGTGGAACGCTCCCCCCAGCCTC
GCAGCGTTGGGACCGTATCCTCCAGGCATCAGGGATGAAAAGGGCCAAACCGTCCCCTACTTCAGCTCAA
ACACCGGATCAGGCGTCTTTGCATGCATTCGCCGATTCGCTGGAGCGTGACCTTGATGCGCCCAGCCCAA
TGCACGAGGGAGATCAGACGCGGGCAAGCAGCCGTAAACGGTCCCGATCGGATCGTGCTGTCACCGGCCC
CTCCGCACAGCAGGCTGTCGAGGTGCGCGTTCCCGAACAGCGCGATGCGCTGCATTTGCCCCTCAGCTGG
AGGGTAAAACGCCCGCGTACCAGGATCTGGGGCGGCCTCCCGGATCCGATATCTAGATCCCAGCTAGTGA
AATCTGAATTGGAAGAGAAGAAATCTGAACTTAGACATAAATTGAAATATGTGCCACATGAATATATTGA
ATTGATTGAAATCGCAAGAAATTCAACTCAGGATAGAATCCTTGAAATGAAGGTGATGGAGTTCTTTATG
AAGGTTTATGGTTATCGTGGTAAACATTTGGGTGGATCAAGGAAACCAGACGGAGCAATTTATACTGTCG
GATCTCCTATTGATTACGGTGTGATCGTTGATACTAAGGCATATTCAGGAGGTTATAATCTTCCAATTGG
TCAAGCAGATGAAATGCAAAGATATGTCGAAGAGAATCAAACAAGAAACAAGCATATCAACCCTAATGAA
TGGTGGAAAGTCTATCCATCTTCAGTAACAGAATTTAAGTTCTTGTTTGTGAGTGGTCATTTCAAAGGAA
ACTACAAAGCTCAGCTTACAAGATTGAATCATATCACTAATTGTAATGGAGCTGTTCTTAGTGTAGAAGA
GCTTTTGATTGGTGGAGAAATGATTAAAGCTGGTACATTGACACTTGAGGAAGTGAGAAGGAAATTTAAT
AACGGTGAGATAAACTTTTAATAGGAGCTCGAATTTCCCCGATCGTTCAAACATTTGGCAATAAAGTTTC
TTAAGTTTAAACCGCTGATCAGCCTCGACTGTGCCTTCTAGTTGCCAGCCATCTGTTGTTTGCCCCTCCC
CCGTGCCTTCCTTGACCCTGGAAGGTGCCACTCCCACTGTCCTTTCCTAATAAAATGAGGAAATTGCATC
GCATTGTCTGAGTAGGTGTCATTCTATTCTGGGGGGTGGGGTGGGGCAGGACAGCAAGGGGGAGGATTGG
GAAGACAATAGCAGGCATGCTGGGGATGCGGTGGGCTCTATGGCTTCTGAGGCGGAAAGAACCAGCTGGG
GCTCTAGGGGGTATCCCC
[124 nt withheld, positions 4009-4132]
C
[91 nt withheld, positions 4134-4224]
A
[49 nt withheld, positions 4226-4274]
CCTTTGACGTTGGAGTCCACGTTCTTT
[37 nt withheld, positions 4302-4338]
ACCCTATCTCGGTCTATTCTTTTGATTTATAAGGGATTTTGCCGATTTCGGCCTATTGGTTAAAAAATGA
GCTGATTTAACAAAAATTTAACGCGAATTAATTCTGTGGAATGTGTGTCAGTTAGGGTGTGGAAAGTCCC
CAGGCTCCCCAGCAGGCAGAAGTATGCAAAGCATGCATCTCAATTAGTCAGCAACCAGGTGTGGAAAGTC
CCCAGGCTCCCCAGCAGGCAGAAGTATGCAAAGCATGCATCTCAATTAGTCAGCAACCATAGTCCCGCCC
CTAACTCCGCCCATCCCGCCCCTAACTCCGCCCAGTTCCGCCCATTCTCCGCCCCATGGCTGACTAATTT
TTTTTATTTATGCAGAGGCCGAGGCCGCCTCTGCCTCTGAGCTATTCCAGAAGTAGTGAGGAGGCTTTTT
TGGAGGCCTAGGCTTTTGCAAAAAGCTCCCGGGAGCTTGTATATCCATTTTCGGATCTGATCAAGAGACA
GGATGAGGATCGTTTCGCATGATTGAACAAGATGGATTGCACGCAGGTTCTCCGGCCGCTTGGGTGGAGA
GGCTATTCGGCTATGACTGGGCACAACAGACAATCGGCTGCTCTGATGCCGCCGTGTTCCGGCTGTCAGC
GCAGGGGCGCCCGGTTCTTTTTGTCAAGACCGACCTGTCCGGTGCCCTGAATGAACTGCAGGACGAGGCA
GCGCGGCTATCGTGGCTGGCCACGACGGGCGTTCCTTGCGCAGCTGTGCTCGACGTTGTCACTGAAGCGG
GAAGGGACTGGCTGCTATTGGGCGAAGTGCCGGGGCAGGATCTCCTGTCATCTCACCTTGCTCCTGCCGA
GAAAGTATCCATCATGGCTGATGCAATGCGGCGGCTGCATACGCTTGATCCGGCTACCTGCCCATTCGAC
CACCAAGCGAAACATCGCATCGAGCGAGCACGTACTCGGATGGAAGCCGGTCTTGTCGATCAGGATGATC
TGGACGAAGAGCATCAGGGGCTCGCGCCAGCCGAACTGTTCGCCAGGCTCAAGGCGCGCATGCCCGACGG
CGAGGATCTCGTCGTGACCCATGGCGATGCCTGCTTGCCGAATATCATGGTGGAAAATGGCCGCTTTTCT
GGATTCATCGACTGTGGCCGGCTGGGTGTGGCGGACCGCTATCAGGACATAGCGTTGGCTACCCGTGATA
TTGCTGAAGAGCTTGGCGGCGAATGGGCTGACCGCTTCCTCGTGCTTTACGGTATCGCCGCTCCCGATTC
GCAGCGCATCGCCTTCTATCGCCTTCTTGACGAGTTCTTCTGAGCGGGACTCTGGGGTTCGAAATGACCG
ACCAAGCGACGCCCAACCTGCCATCACGAGATTTCGATTCCACCGCCGCCTTCTATGAAAGGTTGGGCTT
CGGAATCGTTTTCCGGGACGCCGGCTGGATGATCCTCCAGCGCGGGGATCTCATGCTGGAGTTCTTCGCC
CACCCCAACTTGTTTATTGCAGCTTATAATGGTTACAAATAAAGCAATAGCATCACAAATTTCACAAATA
AAGCATTTTTTTCACTGCATTCTAGTTGTGGTTTGTCCAAACTCATCAATGTATCTTATCATGTCTGTAT
ACCGTCGACCTCTAGCTAGAGCTTGGCGTAATCATGGTCATAGCTGTTTCCTGTGTGAAATTGTTATCCG
CTCACAATTCCACACAACATACGAGCCGGAAGCATAAAGTGTAAAGCCTGGGGTGCCTAATGAGTGAGCT
AACTCACATTAATTGCGTTGCGCTCACTGCCCGCTTTCCAGTCGGGAAACCTGTCGTGCCAGCTGCATTA
ATGAATCGGCCAACGCGCGGGGAGAGGCGGTTTGCGTATTGGGCGCTCTTCCGCTTCCTCGCTCACTGAC
TCGCTGCGCTCGGTCGTTCGGCTGCGGCGAGCGGTATCAGCTCACTCAAAGGCGGTAATACGGTTATCCA
CAGAATCAGGGGATAACGCAGGAAAGAACATGTGAGCAAAAGGCCAGCAAAAGGCCAGGAACCGTAAAAA
GGCCGCGTTGCTGGCGTTTTTCCATAGGCTCCGCCCCCCTGACGAGCATCACAAAAATCGACGCTCAAGT
CAGAGGTGGCGAAACCCGACAGGACTATAAAGATACCAGGCGTTTCCCCCTGGAAGCTCCCTCGTGCGCT
CTCCTGTTCCGACCCTGCCGCTTACCGGATACCTGTCCGCCTTTCTCCCTTCGGGAAGCGTGGCGCTTTC
TCATAGCTCACGCTGTAGGTATCTCAGTTCGGTGTAGGTCGTTCGCTCCAAGCTGGGCTGTGTGCACGAA
CCCCCCGTTCAGCCCGACCGCTGCGCCTTATCCGGTAACTATCGTCTTGAGTCCAACCCGGTAAGACACG
ACTTATCGCCACTGGCAGCAGCCACTGGTAACAGGATTAGCAGAGCGAGGTATGTAGGCGGTGCTACAGA
GTTCTTGAAGTGGTGGCCTAACTACGGCTACACTAGAAGAACAGTATTTGGTATCTGCGCTCTGCTGAAG
CCAGTTACCTTCGGAAAAAGAGTTGGTAGCTCTTGATCCGGCAAACAAACCACCGCTGGTAGCGGTTTTT
TTGTTTGCAAGCAGCAGATTACGCGCAGAAAAAAAGGATCTCAAGAAGATCCTTTGATCTTTTCTACGGG
GTCTGACGCTCAGTGGAACGAAAACTCACGTTAAGGGATTTTGGTCATGAGATTATCAAAAAGGATCTTC
ACCTAGATCCTTTTAAATTAAAAATGAAGTTTTAAATCAATCTAAAGTATATATGAGTAAACTTGGTCTG
ACAGTTACCAATGCTTAATCAGTGAGGCACCTATCTCAGCGATCTGTCTATTTCGTTCATCCATAGTTGC
CTGACTCCCCGTCGTGTAGATAACTACGATACGGGAGGGCTTACCATCTGGCCCCAGTGCTGCAATGATA
CCGCGAGACCCACGCTCACCGGCTCCAGATTTATCAGCAATAAACCAGCCAGCCGGAAGGGCCGAGCGCA
GAAGTGGTCCTGCAACTTTATCCGCCTCCATCCAGTCTATTAATTGTTGCCGGGAAGCTAGAGTAAGTAG
TTCGCCAGTTAATAGTTTGCGCAACGTTGTTGCCATTGCTACAGGCATCGTGGTGTCACGCTCGTCGTTT
GGTATGGCTTCATTCAGCTCCGGTTCCCAACGATCAAGGCGAGTTACATGATCCCCCATGTTGTGCAAAA
AAGCGGTTAGCTCCTTCGGTCCTCCGATCGTTGTCAGAAGTAAGTTGGCCGCAGTGTTATCACTCATGGT
TATGGCAGCACTGCATAATTCTCTTACTGTCATGCCATCCGTAAGATGCTTTTCTGTGACTGGTGAGTAC
TCAACCAAGTCATTCTGAGAATAGTGTATGCGGCGACCGAGTTGCTCTTGCCCGGCGTCAATACGGGATA
ATACCGCGCCACATAGCAGAACTTTAAAAGTGCTCATCATTGGAAAACGTTCTTCGGGGCGAAAACTCTC
AAGGATCTTACCGCTGTTGAGATCCAGTTCGATGTAACCCACTCGTGCACCCAACTGATCTTCAGCATCT
TTTACTTTCACCAGCGTTTCTGGGTGAGCAAAAACAGGAAGGCAAAATGCCGCAAAAAAGGGAATAAGGG
CGACACGGAAATGTTGAATACTCATACTCTTCCTTTTTCAATATTATTGAAGCATTTATCAGGGTTATTG
TCTCATGAGCGGATACATATTTGAATGTATTTAGAAAAATAAACAAATAGGGGTTCCGCGCACATTTCCC
CGAAAAGTGCCACCTGACGTC
