>Addgene plasmid #37186 | pTAL13 | addgene partial sequence | sequence record 52245 | TAL-F1
CGGGGGAGTTGAGAGGTCCGCCGTTACAGTTGGACACAGGCCAACTTGTGAAGATTGCAAAACGTGGCGG
CGTGACCGCAATGGAGGCAGTGCATGCATCGCGCAATGCACTGACGGGTGCCCCCCTGGAGACGGGCGCC
GCTACAGGGCGCGTCCCATTCGCCATTCAGGCTGCGCAACTGTTGGGAAGGGCGATCGGTGCGGGCCTCT
TCGCTATTACGCCAGCTGGCGAAAGGGGGATGTGCTGCAAGGCGATTAAGTTGGGTAACGCCAGGGTTTT
CCCAGTCACGACGTTGTAAAACGACGGCCAGTGAGCGCGCGTAATACGACTCACTATAGGGCGAATTGGG
TACCGGGCCCCCCCTCGAGGTCCTCCAGCTTTTGTTCCCTTTAGTGAGGGTTAATTGCGCGCTTGGCGTA
ATCATGGTCATAGCTGTTTCCTGTGTGAAATTGTTATCCGCTCACAATTCCACACAACATACGAGCCGGA
AGCATAAAGTGTAAAGCCTGGGGTGCCTAATGAGTGAGCTAACTCACATTAATTGCGTTGCGCTCACTGC
CCGCTTTCCACCGGTCGTCTCCAACGACCACCTCGTCGCCTTGGCCTGCCTCGGCGGACGTCCTGCCATG
GATGCAGTGAAAAAGGGATTGCCGCACGCGCCGGAATTGATCAGAAGAGTCAATCGCCGTATTGGCGAAC
GCACGTCCCATCGCGTTGCCGACTACGCGCAAGTGGTTCGCGTGCTGGAGTTTTTCCAGTGCCACTCCCA
CCCAGCGTACGCATTTGATGAGGCCATGACGCAGTTCGGGATGAGCAGGAACGGGTTGGTACAGCTCTTT
CGCAGAGTGGGCGTCACCGAACTCGAAGCCCGCGGTGGAACGCTCCCCCAGC
