>Addgene plasmid #37186 | pTAL13 | addgene partial sequence | sequence record 53118 | TAL-R2
CTCACTCATTAGGCACCCCAGGCTTTACACTTTATGCTTCCGGCTCGTATGTTGTGTGGAATTGTGAGCG
GATAACAATTTCACACAGGAAACAGCTATGACCATGATTACGCCAAGCGCGCAATTAACCCTCACTAAAG
GGAACAAAAGCTGGAGGACCTCGAGGGGGGGCCCGGTACCCAATTCGCCCTATAGTGAGTCGTATTACGC
GCGCTCACTGGCCGTCGTTTTACAACGTCGTGACTGGGAAAACCCTGGCGTTACCCAACTTAATCGCCTT
GCAGCACATCCCCCTTTCGCCAGCTGGCGTAATAGCGAAGAGGCCCGCACCGATCGCCCTTCCCAACAGT
TGCGCAGCCTGAATGGCGAATGGGACGCGCCCTGTAGCGGCGCCCGTCTCCAGGGGGGCACCCGTCAGTG
CATTGCGCGATGCATGCACTGCCTCCATTGCGGTCACGCCGCCACGTTTTGCAATCTTCACAAGTTGGCC
TGTGTCCAACTGTAACGGCGGACCTCTCAACTCCCCCGCATCCGTGAGCAAGGCCTCCAGGGCGCGTGCG
CCGGACCACTGTTTGCCGACGCCAACGATGTCTTCGTGTGTCGCCTCTGGCAACGCCGTGATTATGTGCT
GATACGTGACAGCGACGGTCCCTAACGCTGCCGGGTGTTGGCTGAGCGCAACGATGTGCGCGTGTGTAAA
CCCATGGCCCACCAGTGCCTCGTGGTGCTGCGCCACTGTCGAACGCACCTTCGGTTTGATCTTCTCTTGC
TGCTGCTGACTGTAGCCGAGCGTGCGTAGATCCACCTGCGCGGCCGGCGAA
