>Addgene plasmid #37186 | pTAL13 | addgene partial sequence | sequence record 53123 | CMV-F 5'-CGCAAATGGGCGGTAGGCGTG-3'
GAGCTCTCTGGCTAACTAGAGAACCCACTGCTTACTGGCTTATCGAAATTAATACGACTCACTATAGGGA
GACCCAAGCTGGCTAGCGTTTAAACGGGCCCTCTAGACTCGAGCGGCCGCCACTGTGCTGGATATCTGCA
GAATTCCACCACACTGGACTAGTGGATCTAACTCGAGAAAGATATTGTATATATCGTAACAATAGGAGGT
TCAACAATGGCTTCCTCCCCTCCAAAGAAAAAGAGAAAGGTTAGTTGGAAGGACGCAAGTGGTTGGTCTA
GAATGCATGCGGATCCCATTCGTCCGCGCAGGCCAAGTCCTGCCCGCGAGCTTCTGCCCGGACCCCAACC
GGATAGGGTTCAGCCGACTGCAGATCGTGGGGTGTCTGCGCCTGCTGGCAGCCCTCTGGATGGCTTGCCC
GCTCGGCGGACGGTGTCCCGGACCCGGCTGCCATCTCCCCCTGCGCCCTCACCTGCGTTCTCGGCGGGCA
GCTTCAGCGATCTGCTCCGTCCGTTCGATCCGTCGCTTCTTGATACATCGCTTCTTGATTCGATGCCTGC
CGTCGGCACGCCGCATACAGCGGCTGCCCCAGCAGAGTGGGATGAGGCGCAATCGGCTCTGCGTGCAGCC
GATGACCCGCCACCCACCGTGCGTGTCGCTGTCACTGCCGCGCGGCCGCCGCGCGCCAAGCCGGCCCCGC
GACGGCGTGCTGCGCAACCCTCCGACGCTTCGCCGGCCGCGCAG
